>Addgene plasmid #25492 | SULT1C1 | depositor partial sequence | sequence record 11896 | Author sequence
CTGACCTCAGACCTGGGGAAACAGATAAAACTGAAAGAGGTGGAGGGGACCCTCCTGCAGCCTGCAACTG
TGGACAACTGGAGCCAGATCCAGAGCTTCGAGGCCAAACCAGATGATCTCCTCATCTGCACCTACCCTAA
AGCAGGGACAACGTGGATTCAGGAAATTGTGGATATGATTGAACAGAATGGGGACGTGGAGAAGTGCCAG
CGAGCCATCATCCAACACCGCCATCCTTTCATTGAGTGGGCTCGGCCACCCCAACCTTCTGGTGTGGAAA
AAGCCAAAGCAATGCCCTCTCCACGGATACTAAAGACTCACCTTTCCACTCAGCTGCTGCCACCGTCTTT
CTGGGAAAACAACTGCAAGTTCCTTTATGTAGCTCGAAATGCCAAAGACTGTATGGTTTCCTACTACCAT
TTCCAAAGGATGAACCACATGCTTCCTGACCCTGGTACCTGGGAAGAGTATTTTGAAACCTTCATCAATG
GAAAAGTGGTTTGGGGTTCCTGGTTTGACCACGTGAAAGGATGGTGGGAGATGAAAGACAGACACCAGAT
TCTCTTCCTCTTCTATGAGGACATAAAGAGGGACCCAAAGCATGAAATTCGGAAGGTGATGCAGTTCATG
GGAAAGAAGGTGGATGAAACAGTGCTAGATAAAATTGTCCAGGAGACGTCATTTGAGAAAATGAAAGAAA
ATCCCATGACAAATCGTTCTACAGTTTCCAAATCTATCTTGGACCAGTCAATTTCCTCCTTCATGAGAAA
AGGAACTGTGGGGGATTGGAAAAACCACTTCACTGTTGCCCAGAATGAGAGGTTTGATGAAATCTATAGA
AGAAAGATGGAAGGAACCTCCATAAACTTCTCCATGGAACTC
