>Addgene plasmid #25492 | SULT1C1 | addgene partial sequence | sequence record 31472 | 25492 with T7-term
TTTGTTAGCAGCCGGATCTCAGTGGTGGTGGTGGTGGTGCTCGAGTGCGGCCGCAAGCTTCGTCATCAGA
GTTCCATGGAGAAGTTTATGGAGGTTCCTTCCATCTTTCTTCTATAGATTTCATCAAACCTCTCATTCTG
GGCAACAGTGAAGTGGTTTTTCCAATCCCCCACAGTTCCTTTTCTCATGAAGGAGGAAATTGACTGGTCC
AAGATAGATTTGGAAACTGTAGAACGATTTGTCATGGGATTTTCTTTCATTTTCTCAAATGACGTCTCCT
GGACAATTTTATCTAGCACTGTTTCATCCACCTTCTTTCCCATGAACTGCATCACCTTCCGAATTTCATG
CTTTGGGTCCCTCTTTATGTCCTCATAGAAGAGGAAGAGAATCTGGTGTCTGTCTTTCATCTCCCACCAT
CCTTTCACGTGGTCAAACCAGGAACCCCAAACCACTTTTCCATTGATGAAGGTTTCAAAATACTCTTCCC
AGGTACCAGGGTCAGGAAGCATGTGGTTCATCCTTTGGAAATGGTAGTAGGAAACCATACAGTCTTTGGC
ATTTCGAGCTACATAAAGGAACTTGCAGTTGTTTTCCCAGAAAGACGGTGGCAGCAGCTGAGTGGAAAGG
TGAGTCTTTAGTATCCGTGGAGAGGGCATTGCTTTGGCTTTTTCCACACCAGAAGGTTGGGGTGGCCGAG
CCCACTCAATGAAAGGATGGCGGTGTTGGATGATGGCTCGCTGGCACTTCTCCACGTCCCCATTCTGTTC
AATCATATCCACAATTTCCTGAATCCACGTTGTCCCTGCTTTAGGGTAGGTGCAGATGAGGAGATCATCT
GGTTTGGCCTCGAAGCTCTGGATCTGGCTCCAGTTGTCCACAGTTGCAGGCTGCA
