>Addgene plasmid #25492 | SULT1C1 | addgene partial sequence | sequence record 31473 | 25492 with T7
GGAATTCCCTCTGAAATATTTTGTTTACTTTAAGAAGGAGATATACCATGGGCAGCAGCCATCATCATCA
TCATCACAGCAGCGGCCTGGTTCCGCGTGGTAGTCTGACCTCAGACCTGGGGAAACAGATAAAACTGAAA
GAGGTGGAGGGGACCCTCCTGCAGCCTGCAACTGTGGACAACTGGAGCCAGATCCAGAGCTTCGAGGCCA
AACCAGATGATCTCCTCATCTGCACCTACCCTAAAGCAGGGACAACGTGGATTCAGGAAATTGTGGATAT
GATTGAACAGAATGGGGACGTGGAGAAGTGCCAGCGAGCCATCATCCAACACCGCCATCCTTTCATTGAG
TGGGCTCGGCCACCCCAACCTTCTGGTGTGGAAAAAGCCAAAGCAATGCCCTCTCCACGGATACTAAAGA
CTCACCTTTCCACTCAGCTGCTGCCACCGTCTTTCTGGGAAAACAACTGCAAGTTCCTTTATGTAGCTCG
AAATGCCAAAGACTGTATGGTTTCCTACTACCATTTCCAAAGGATGAACCACATGCTTCCTGACCCTGGT
ACCTGGGAAGAGTATTTTGAAACCTTCATCAATGGAAAAGTGGTTTGGGGTTCCTGGTTTGACCACGTGA
AAGGATGGTGGGAGATGAAAGACAGACACCAGATTCTCTTCCTCTTCTATGAGGACATAAAGAGGGACCC
AAAGCATGAAATTCGGAAGGTGATGCAGTTCATGGGAAAGAAGGTGGATGAAACAGTGCTAGATAAAATT
GTCCAGGAGACGTCATTTGAGAAAATGAAAGAAAATCCCATGACAAATCGTTCTACAGTTTCCAAATCTA
TCTTGGACCAGTCAATTTCCTCCTTCATGAGAAAAGGAACTGT
