[The description below was written by a language model from this plasmid's Addgene catalogue record.]
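Description:
SULT1C1 is a bacterial expression plasmid built on the pET28a-LIC backbone, a ligation-independent-cloning derivative of pET28a from a structural genomics group. It is selected with kanamycin, is recorded as low copy, and is propagated in a standard cloning strain. The backbone alone is listed as about 7.3 kb. No feature table accompanies the entry, so the promoter and origin are not explicitly stated. However, the use of T7 and T7-terminator sequencing primers is consistent with the usual pET arrangement, in which the insert sits between a T7 promoter and T7 terminator and is expressed in an E. coli host that supplies T7 RNA polymerase.

The insert is an 882 bp human coding fragment named SULT1C1, which maps to the Entrez gene now called SULT1C2 (also known as ST1C1 or ST1C2), a cytosolic sulfotransferase family member. It carries a C293S substitution and an N-terminal His tag, which allows the recombinant protein to be purified by immobilised metal affinity chromatography. The record warns that the insert may not be the full open reading frame, which is common for constructs trimmed to improve expression or crystallisation.

The stated purpose is bacterial production of the protein for structure determination, and the depositor comments link the construct to a deposited Protein Data Bank structure. It is therefore mainly suited to making purified recombinant sulfotransferase for crystallography or related biochemical and biophysical work, rather than for studies that need the native, untagged, full-length wild-type protein.
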