Addgene plasmid #25492: SULT1C1
Purpose: Bacterial expression for structure determination; may not be full ORF
Depositing lab: Cheryl Arrowsmith. Depositing organization: University of Toronto.
Backbone
  Vector backbone: pET28a-LIC
  Backbone manufacturer: SGC
  Backbone size w/o insert (bp): 7328
  Vector type: Bacterial Expression
Growth in bacteria
  Bacterial resistance: Kanamycin, 50 μg/mL
  Growth temperature: 37°C
  Growth strain: DH5alpha
  Copy number: Low Copy
Gene/Insert
  Gene/Insert name: SULT1C1 (alt names: PDB: 2ETG; SULT1C1)
  Species: H. sapiens (human)
  Insert size (bp): 882
  Mutation: C293S
  Entrez Gene: SULT1C2 (a.k.a. ST1C1, ST1C2, SULT1C1, humSULTC2)
  Tag / fusion protein: His (N terminal on insert)
  Cloning method: Restriction Enzyme
  Sequencing primers: 5′ T7; 3′ T7-term
Terms and licenses: Academic/Nonprofit Terms; Industry Terms: Not Available to Industry
Depositor comments: PDB: 2ETG
How to cite: SULT1C1 was a gift from Cheryl Arrowsmith (Addgene plasmid # 25492 ; http://n2t.net/addgene:25492 ; RRID:Addgene_25492)
